>Addgene plasmid #232899 | pML107-VRG4 | addgene full sequence | sequence record 471178 | Addgene NGS Result
GTAAAACGACGGCCAGTGAGCGCGCGTAATACGACTCACTATAGGGCGAATTGGGTACCGGGCCCCCCCT
CGAGGTCGACGGTATCGATAAGCTTGATATCGAATTCAGTCTACTAGTCAGTTCGAGTTTATCATTATCA
ATACTGCCATTTCAAAGAATACGTAAATAATTAATAGTAGTGATTTTCCTAACTTTATTTAGTCAAAAAA
TTAGCCTTTTAATTCTGCTGTAACCCGTACATGCCCAAAATAGGGGGCGGGTTACACAGAATATATAACA
TCGTAGGTGTCTGGGTGAACAGTTTATTCCTGGCATCCACTAAATATAATGGAGCCCGCTTTTTAAGCTG
GCATCCAGAAAAAAAAAGAATCCCAGCACCAAAATATTGTTTTCTTCACCAACCATCAGTTCATAGGTCC
ATTCTCTTAGCGCAACTACAGAGAACAGGGGCACAAACAGGCAAAAAACGGGCACAACCTCAATGGAGTG
ATGCAACCTGCCTGGAGTAAATGATGACACAAGGCAATTGACCCACGCATGTATCTATCTCATTTTCTTA
CACCTTCTATTACCTTCTGCTCTCTCTGATTTGGAAAAAGCTGAAAAAAAAGGTTGAAACCAGTTCCCTG
AAATTATTCCCCTACTTGACTAATAAGTATATAAAGACGGTAGGTATTGATTGTAATTCTGTAAATCTAT
TTCTTAAACTTCTTAAATTCTACTTTTATAGTTAGTCTTTTTTTTAGTTTTAAAACACCAAGAACTTAGT
TTCGAATAAACACACATAAACAAACAAAAGATCTGATATGGATCGAATTAGATCTCGCCACCATGGACAA
GAAGTATTCTATCGGACTGGACATCGGGACTAATAGCGTCGGGTGGGCCGTCATCACTGACGAGTACAAG
GTGCCCTCTAAGAAGTTCAAGGTGCTCGGGAACACCGACCGGCATTCCATCAAGAAAAATCTGATCGGAG
CTCTCCTCTTTGATTCAGGGGAGACCGCTGAAGCAACCCGCCTCAAGCGGACTGCTAGACGGCGGTACAC
CAGGAGGAAGAACCGGATTTGTTACCTTCAAGAGATATTCTCCAACGAAATGGCAAAGGTCGACGACAGC
TTCTTCCATAGGCTGGAAGAATCATTCCTCGTGGAAGAGGATAAGAAGCATGAACGGCATCCCATCTTCG
GTAATATCGTCGACGAGGTGGCCTATCACGAGAAATACCCAACCATCTACCATCTTCGCAAAAAGCTGGT
GGACTCAACCGACAAGGCAGACCTCCGGCTTATCTACCTGGCCCTGGCCCACATGATTAAGTTCAGAGGC
CACTTCCTGATCGAGGGCGACCTCAATCCTGACAATAGCGATGTGGATAAACTGTTCATCCAGCTGGTGC
AGACTTACAACCAGCTCTTTGAAGAGAACCCCATCAATGCAAGCGGAGTCGATGCCAAGGCCATTCTGTC
AGCCCGGCTGTCAAAGAGCCGCAGACTTGAGAATCTTATCGCTCAGCTGCCGGGTGAAAAGAAAAATGGA
CTGTTCGGGAACCTGATTGCTCTTTCACTTGGGCTGACTCCCAATTTCAAGTCTAATTTCGACCTGGCAG
AGGATGCCAAGCTGCAACTGTCCAAGGACACCTATGATGACGATCTCGACAACCTCCTGGCCCAGATCGG
TGACCAATACGCCGACCTTTTCCTTGCTGCTAAGAATCTTTCTGACGCCATCCTGCTGTCTGACATTCTC
CGCGTGAACACTGAAATCACCAAGGCCCCTCTTTCAGCTTCAATGATTAAGCGGTATGATGAGCACCACC
AGGACCTGACCCTGCTTAAGGCACTCGTCCGGCAGCAGCTTCCGGAGAAGTACAAGGAAATCTTCTTTGA
CCAGTCAAAGAATGGATACGCCGGCTACATCGACGGAGGTGCCTCCCAAGAGGAATTTTATAAGTTTATC
AAACCTATCCTTGAGAAGATGGACGGCACCGAAGAGCTCCTCGTGAAACTGAATCGGGAGGATCTGCTGC
GGAAGCAGCGCACTTTCGACAATGGGAGCATTCCCCACCAGATCCATCTTGGGGAGCTTCACGCCATCCT
TCGGCGCCAAGAGGACTTCTACCCCTTTCTTAAGGACAACAGGGAGAAGATTGAGAAAATTCTCACTTTC
CGCATCCCCTACTACGTGGGACCCCTCGCCAGAGGAAATAGCCGGTTTGCTTGGATGACCAGAAAGTCAG
AAGAAACTATCACTCCCTGGAACTTCGAAGAGGTGGTGGACAAGGGAGCCAGCGCTCAGTCATTCATCGA
ACGGATGACTAACTTCGATAAGAACCTCCCCAATGAGAAGGTCCTGCCGAAACATTCCCTGCTCTACGAG
TACTTTACCGTGTACAACGAGCTGACCAAGGTGAAATATGTCACCGAAGGGATGAGGAAGCCCGCATTCC
TGTCAGGCGAACAAAAGAAGGCAATTGTGGACCTTCTGTTCAAGACCAATAGAAAGGTGACCGTGAAGCA
GCTGAAGGAGGACTATTTCAAGAAAATTGAATGCTTCGACTCTGTGGAGATTAGCGGGGTCGAAGATCGG
TTCAACGCAAGCCTGGGTACCTACCATGATCTGCTTAAGATCATCAAGGACAAGGATTTTCTGGACAATG
AGGAGAAAGAGGACATCCTTGAGGACATTGTCCTGACTCTCACTCTGTTCGAGGACCGGGAAATGATCGA
GGAGAGGCTTAAGACCTACGCCCATCTGTTCGACGATAAAGTGATGAAGCAACTTAAACGGAGAAGATAT
ACCGGATGGGGACGCCTTAGCCGCAAACTCATCAACGGAATCCGGGACAAACAGAGCGGAAAGACCATTC
TTGATTTCCTTAAGAGCGACGGATTCGCTAATCGCAACTTCATGCAACTTATCCATGATGATTCCCTGAC
CTTTAAGGAGGACATCCAGAAGGCCCAAGTGTCTGGACAAGGTGACTCACTGCACGAGCATATCGCAAAT
CTGGCTGGTTCACCCGCTATTAAGAAGGGTATTCTCCAGACCGTGAAAGTCGTGGACGAGCTGGTCAAGG
TGATGGGTCGCCATAAACCAGAGAACATTGTCATCGAGATGGCCAGGGAAAACCAGACTACCCAGAAGGG
ACAGAAGAACAGCAGGGAGCGGATGAAAAGAATTGAGGAAGGGATTAAGGAGCTCGGGTCACAGATCCTT
AAAGAGCACCCGGTGGAAAACACCCAGCTTCAGAATGAGAAGCTCTATCTGTACTACCTTCAAAATGGAC
GCGATATGTATGTGGACCAAGAGCTTGATATCAACAGGCTCTCAGACTACGACGTGGACCACATCGTCCC
TCAGAGCTTCCTCAAAGACGACTCAATTGACAATAAGGTGCTGACTCGCTCAGACAAGAACCGGGGAAAG
TCAGATAACGTGCCCTCAGAGGAAGTCGTGAAAAAGATGAAGAACTATTGGCGCCAGCTTCTGAACGCAA
AGCTAATCACTCAGCGGAAGTTCGACAATCTCACTAAGGCTGAGAGGGGCGGACTGAGCGAACTGGACAA
AGCAGGATTCATTAAACGGCAACTTGTGGAGACTCGGCAGATTACTAAACATGTAGCCCAAATCCTTGAC
TCACGCATGAATACCAAGTACGACGAAAACGACAAACTTATCCGCGAGGTGAAGGTGATTACCCTGAAGT
CCAAGCTGGTCAGCGATTTCAGAAAGGACTTTCAATTCTACAAAGTGCGGGAGATCAATAACTATCATCA
TGCTCATGACGCATATCTGAATGCCGTGGTGGGAACCGCCCTAATCAAGAAGTACCCAAAGCTGGAAAGC
GAGTTCGTGTACGGAGACTACAAGGTCTACGACGTGCGCAAGATGATTGCCAAATCTGAGCAGGAGATCG
GAAAGGCCACCGCAAAGTACTTCTTCTACAGCAACATCATGAATTTCTTCAAGACCGAAATCACCCTTGC
AAACGGTGAGATCCGGAAGAGGCCGCTCATCGAGACTAATGGGGAGACTGGCGAAATCGTGTGGGACAAG
GGCAGAGATTTCGCTACCGTGCGCAAAGTGCTTTCTATGCCTCAAGTGAACATCGTGAAGAAAACCGAGG
TGCAAACCGGAGGCTTTTCTAAGGAATCAATCCTCCCCAAGCGCAACTCCGACAAGCTCATTGCAAGGAA
GAAGGATTGGGACCCTAAGAAGTACGGCGGATTCGATTCACCAACTGTGGCTTATTCTGTCCTGGTCGTG
GCTAAGGTGGAAAAAGGAAAGTCTAAGAAGCTCAAGAGCGTGAAGGAACTGCTGGGTATCACCATTATGG
AGCGCAGCTCCTTCGAGAAGAACCCAATTGACTTTCTCGAAGCCAAAGGTTACAAGGAAGTCAAGAAGGA
CCTTATCATCAAGCTCCCAAAGTATAGCCTGTTCGAACTGGAGAATGGGCGGAAGCGGATGCTCGCCTCC
GCTGGCGAACTTCAGAAGGGTAATGAGCTGGCTCTCCCCTCCAAGTACGTGAATTTCCTCTACCTTGCAA
GCCATTACGAGAAGCTGAAGGGGAGCCCCGAGGACAACGAGCAAAAGCAACTGTTTGTGGAGCAGCATAA
GCATTATCTGGACGAGATCATTGAGCAGATTTCCGAGTTTTCTAAACGCGTCATTCTCGCTGATGCCAAC
CTCGATAAAGTCCTTAGCGCATACAATAAGCACAGAGACAAACCAATTCGGGAGCAGGCTGAGAATATCA
TCCACCTGTTCACCCTCACCAATCTTGGTGCCCCTGCCGCATTCAAGTACTTCGACACCACCATCGACCG
GAAACGCTATACCTCCACCAAAGAAGTGCTGGACGCCACCCTCATCCACCAGAGCATCACCGGACTTTAC
GAAACTCGGATTGACCTCTCACAGCTCGGAGGGGATGAGGGAGCTCCCAAGAAAAAGCGCAAGGTAGGTA
GTTCCGGATCCTAGACTCTCGAGGCGAATTTCTTATGATTTATGATTTTTATTATTAAATAAGTTATAAA
AAAAATAAGTGTATACAAATTTTAAAGTGACTCTTAGGTTTTAAAACGAAAATTCTTATTCTTGAGTAAC
TCTTTCCTGTAGGTCAGGTTGCTTTCTCAGGTATAGCATGAGGTCGCTCTTATTGACCACACCTCTACCG
GCATGCCGAGCAAATGCCTGCAAATCGCTCCCCATTTCTCTAGAGCGGCCGTGGTATCGTTTAGATTGGC
AATTACAGTGTCTTAGCTCACATGCTTATAACTAATTACATGACTCGAAGACATAAAAAACAAAAAAAGC
ACCACCGACTCGGTGCCACTTTTTCAAGTTGATAACGGACTAGCCTTATTTTAACTTGCTATTTCTAGCT
CTAAAACACGTATACTGGGCTATGCGAGATCATTTATCTTTCACTGCGGAGAAGTTTCGAACGCCGAAAC
ATGCGCACCAACTTTCACTTCTACAGCGTTTGACCAAAATCTTTTGAACAGAACATTGTAGGGTGTGAAA
AAATGCGCACCTTTACCGCTAGCCCAAGAGGGCACTACAAAATCTAGAGTTGTACTTCAAACGTACATGT
AATCACCTTGTATATACTCGAAAGAAAACATCAAGTTTCTGTATAAATATGAGTGAAAGCATAATCATAC
ATTATCTTTTCAAAGATTGTCCGCGGTGGAGCTCCAGCTTTTGTTCCCTTTAGTGAGGGTTAATTGCGCG
CTTGGCGTAATCATGGTCATAGCTGTTTCCTGTGTGAAATTGTTATCCGCTCACAATTCCACACAACATA
CGAGCCGGAAGCATAAAGTGTAAAGCCTGGGGTGCCTAATGAGTGAGCTAACTCACATTAATTGCGTTGC
GCTCACTGCCCGCTTTCCAGTCGGGAAACCTGTCGTGCCAGCTGCATTAATGAATCGGCCAACGCGCGGG
GAGAGGCGGTTTGCGTATTGGGCGCTCTTCCGCTTCCTCGCTCACTGACTCGCTGCGCTCGGTCGTTCGG
CTGCGGCGAGCGGTATCAGCTCACTCAAAGGCGGTAATACGGTTATCCACAGAATCAGGGGATAACGCAG
GAAAGAACATGTGAGCAAAAGGCCAGCAAAAGGCCAGGAACCGTAAAAAGGCCGCGTTGCTGGCGTTTTT
CCATAGGCTCCGCCCCCCTGACGAGCATCACAAAAATCGACGCTCAAGTCAGAGGTGGCGAAACCCGACA
GGACTATAAAGATACCAGGCGTTTCCCCCTGGAAGCTCCCTCGTGCGCTCTCCTGTTCCGACCCTGCCGC
TTACCGGATACCTGTCCGCCTTTCTCCCTTCGGGAAGCGTGGCGCTTTCTCATAGCTCACGCTGTAGGTA
TCTCAGTTCGGTGTAGGTCGTTCGCTCCAAGCTGGGCTGTGTGCACGAACCCCCCGTTCAGCCCGACCGC
TGCGCCTTATCCGGTAACTATCGTCTTGAGTCCAACCCGGTAAGACACGACTTATCGCCACTGGCAGCAG
CCACTGGTAACAGGATTAGCAGAGCGAGGTATGTAGGCGGTGCTACAGAGTTCTTGAAGTGGTGGCCTAA
CTACGGCTACACTAGAAGAACAGTATTTGGTATCTGCGCTCTGCTGAAGCCAGTTACCTTCGGAAAAAGA
GTTGGTAGCTCTTGATCCGGCAAACAAACCACCGCTGGTAGCGGTGGTTTTTTTGTTTGCAAGCAGCAGA
TTACGCGCAGAAAAAAAGGATCTCAAGAAGATCCTTTGATCTTTTCTACGGGGTCTGACGCTCAGTGGAA
CGAAAACTCACGTTAAGGGATTTTGGTCATGAGATTATCAAAAAGGATCTTCACCTAGATCCTTTTAAAT
TAAAAATGAAGTTTTAAATCAATCTAAAGTATATATGAGTAAACTTGGTCTGACAGTTACCAATGCTTAA
TCAGTGAGGCACCTATCTCAGCGATCTGTCTATTTCGTTCATCCATAGTTGCCTGACTCCCCGTCGTGTA
GATAACTACGATACGGGAGGGCTTACCATCTGGCCCCAGTGCTGCAATGATACCGCGAGACCCACGCTCA
CCGGCTCCAGATTTATCAGCAATAAACCAGCCAGCCGGAAGGGCCGAGCGCAGAAGTGGTCCTGCAACTT
TATCCGCCTCCATCCAGTCTATTAATTGTTGCCGGGAAGCTAGAGTAAGTAGTTCGCCAGTTAATAGTTT
GCGCAACGTTGTTGCCATTGCTACAGGCATCGTGGTGTCACGCTCGTCGTTTGGTATGGCTTCATTCAGC
TCCGGTTCCCAACGATCAAGGCGAGTTACATGATCCCCCATGTTGTGCAAAAAAGCGGTTAGCTCCTTCG
GTCCTCCGATCGTTGTCAGAAGTAAGTTGGCCGCAGTGTTATCACTCATGGTTATGGCAGCACTGCATAA
TTCTCTTACTGTCATGCCATCCGTAAGATGCTTTTCTGTGACTGGTGAGTACTCAACCAAGTCATTCTGA
GAATAGTGTATGCGGCGACCGAGTTGCTCTTGCCCGGCGTCAATACGGGATAATACCGCGCCACATAGCA
GAACTTTAAAAGTGCTCATCATTGGAAAACGTTCTTCGGGGCGAAAACTCTCAAGGATCTTACCGCTGTT
GAGATCCAGTTCGATGTAACCCACTCGTGCACCCAACTGATCTTCAGCATCTTTTACTTTCACCAGCGTT
TCTGGGTGAGCAAAAACAGGAAGGCAAAATGCCGCAAAAAAGGGAATAAGGGCGACACGGAAATGTTGAA
TACTCATACTCTTCCTTTTTCAATATTATTGAAGCATTTATCAGGGTTATTGTCTCATGAGCGGATACAT
ATTTGAATGTATTTAGAAAAATAAACAAATAGGGGTTCCGCGCACATTTCCCCGAAAAGTGCCACCTGAA
CGAAGCATCTGTGCTTCATTTTGTAGAACAAAAATGCAACGCGAGAGCGCTAATTTTTCAAACAAAGAAT
CTGAGCTGCATTTTTACAGAACAGAAATGCAACGCGAAAGCGCTATTTTACCAACGAAGAATCTGTGCTT
CATTTTTGTAAAACAAAAATGCAACGCGAGAGCGCTAATTTTTCAAACAAAGAATCTGAGCTGCATTTTT
ACAGAACAGAAATGCAACGCGAGAGCGCTATTTTACCAACAAAGAATCTATACTTCTTTTTTGTTCTACA
AAAATGCATCCCGAGAGCGCTATTTTTCTAACAAAGCATCTTAGATTACTTTTTTTCTCCTTTGTGCGCT
CTATAATGCAGTCTCTTGATAACTTTTTGCACTGTAGGTCCGTTAAGGTTAGAAGAAGGCTACTTTGGTG
TCTATTTTCTCTTCCATAAAAAAAGCCTGACTCCACTTCCCGCGTTTACTGATTACTAGCGAAGCTGCGG
GTGCATTTTTTCAAGATAAAGGCATCCCCGATTATATTCTATACCGATGTGGATTGCGCATACTTTGTGA
ACAGAAAGTGATAGCGTTGATGATTCTTCATTGGTCAGAAAATTATGAACGGTTTCTTCTATTTTGTCTC
TATATACTACGTATAGGAAATGTTTACATTTTCGTATTGTTTTCGATTCACTCTATGAATAGTTCTTACT
ACAATTTTTTTGTCTAAAGAGTAATACTAGAGATAAACATAAAAAATGTAGAGGTCGAGTTTAGATGCAA
GTTCAAGGAGCGAAAGGTGGATGGGTAGGTTATATAGGGATATAGCACAGAGATATATAGCAAAGAGATA
CTTTTGAGCAATGTTTGTGGAAGCGGTATTCGCAATATTTTAGTAGCTCGTTACAGTCCGGTGCGTTTTT
GGTTTTTTGAAAGTGCGTCTTCAGAGCGCTTTTGGTTTTCAAAAGCGCTCTGAAGTTCCTATACTTTCTA
GCTAGAGAATAGGAACTTCGGAATAGGAACTTCAAAGCGTTTCCGAAAACGAGCGCTTCCGAAAATGCAA
CGCGAGCTGCGCACATACAGCTCACTGTTCACGTCGCACCTATATCTGCGTGTTGCCTGTATATATATAT
ACATGAGAAGAACGGCATAGTGCGTGTTTATGCTTAAATGCGTACTTATATGCGTCTATTTATGTAGGAT
GAAAGGTAGTCTAGTACCTCCTGTGATATTATCCCATTCCATGCGGGGTATCGTATGCTTCCTTCAGCAC
TACCCTTTAGCTGTTCTATATGCTGCCACTCCTCAATTGGATTAGTCTCATCCTTCAATGCTATCATTTC
CTTTGATATTGGATCATACTAAGAAACCATTATTATCATGACATTAACCTATAAAAATAGGCGTATCACG
AGGCCCTTTCGTCTCGCGCGTTTCGGTGATGACGGTGAAAACCTCTGACACATGCAGCTCCCGGAGACGG
TCACAGCTTGTCTGTAAGCGGATGCCGGGAGCAGACAAGCCCGTCAGGGCGCGTCAGCGGGTGTTGGCGG
GTGTCGGGGCTGGCTTAACTATGCGGCATCAGAGCAGATTGTACTGAGAGTGCACCATATCGACTACGTC
GTTAAGGCCGTTTCTGACAGAGTAAAATTCTTGAGGGAACTTTCACCATTATGGGAAATGGTTCAAGAAG
GTATTGACTTAAACTCCATCAAATGGTCAGGTCATTGAGTGTTTTTTATTTGTTGTATTTTTTTTTTTTT
AGAGAAAATCCTCCAATATATAAATTAGGAATCATAGTTTCATGATTTTCTGTTACACCTAACTTTTTGT
GTGGTGCCCTCCTCCTTGTCAATATTAATGTTAAAGTGCAATTCTTTTTCCTTATCACGTTGAGCCATTA
GTATCAATTTGCTTACCTGTATTCCTTTACATCCTCCTTTTTCTCCTTCTTGATAAATGTATGTAGATTG
CGTATATAGTTTCGTCTACCCTATGAACATATTCCATTTTGTAATTTCGTGTCGTTTCTATTATGAATTT
CATTTATAAAGTTTATGTACAAATATCATAAAAAAAGAGAATCTTTTTAAGCAAGGATTTTCTTAACTTC
TTCGGCGACAGCATCACCGACTTCGGTGGTACTGTTGGAACCACCTAAATCACCAGTTCTGATACCTGCA
TCCAAAACCTTTTTAACTGCATCTTCAATGGCCTTACCTTCTTCAGGCAAGTTCAATGACAATTTCAACA
TCATTGCAGCAGACAAGATAGTGGCGATAGGGTTGACCTTATTCTTTGGCAAATCTGGAGCAGAACCGTG
GCATGGTTCGTACAAACCAAATGCGGTGTTCTTGTCTGGCAAAGAGGCCAAGGACGCAGATGGCAACAAA
CCCAAGGAACCTGGGATAACGGAGGCTTCATCGGAGATGATATCACCAAACATGTTGCTGGTGATTATAA
TACCATTTAGGTGGGTTGGGTTCTTAACTAGGATCATGGCGGCAGAATCAATCAATTGATGTTGAACCTT
CAATGTAGGAAATTCGTTCTTGATGGTTTCCTCCACAGTTTTTCTCCATAATCTTGAAGAGGCCAAAACA
TTAGCTTTATCCAAGGACCAAATAGGCAATGGTGGCTCATGTTGTAGGGCCATGAAAGCGGCCATTCTTG
TGATTCTTTGCACTTCTGGAACGGTGTATTGTTCACTATCCCAAGCGACACCATCACCATCGTCTTCCTT
TCTCTTACCAAAGTAAATACCTCCCACTAATTCTCTGACAACAACGAAGTCAGTACCTTTAGCAAATTGT
GGCTTGATTGGAGATAAGTCTAAAAGAGAGTCGGATGCAAAGTTACATGGTCTTAAGTTGGCGTACAATT
GAAGTTCTTTACGGATTTTTAGTAAACCTTGTTCAGGTCTAACACTACCTGTACCCCATTTAGGACCACC
CACAGCACCTAACAAAACGGCATCAGCCTTCTTGGAGGCTTCCAGCGCCTCATCTGGAAGTGGAACACCT
GTAGCATCTATAGCAGCACCACCAATTAAATGATTTTCGAAATCGAACTTGACATTGGAACGAACATCAG
AAATAGCTTTAAGAACCTTAATGGCTTCGGCTGTGATTTCTTGACCAACGTGGTCACCTGGCAAAACGAC
GATCTTCTTAGGGGCAGACATTAGAATGGTATATCCTTGAAATATATATATATATATTGCTGAAATGTAA
AAGGTAAGAAAAGTTAGAAAGTAAGACGATTGCTAACCACCTATTGGAAAAAACAATAGGTCCTTAAATA
ATATTGTCAACTTCAAGTATTGTGATGCAAGCATTTAGTCATGAACGCTTCTCTATTCTATATGAAAAGC
CGGTTCCGGCGCTCTCACCTTTCCTTTTTCTCCCAATTTTTCAGTTGAAAAAGGTATATGCGTCAGGCGA
CCTCTGAAATTAACAAAAAATTTCCAGTCATCGAATTTGATTCTGTGCGATAGCGCCCCTGTGTGTTCTC
GTTATGTTGAGGAAAAAAATAATGGTTGCTAAGAGATTCGAACTCTTGCATCTTACGATACCTGAGTATT
CCCACAGTTAACTGCGGTCAAGATATTTCTTGAATCAGGCGCCTTAGACCGCTCGGCCAAACAACCAATT
ACTTGTTGAGAAATAGAGTATAATTATCCTATAAATATAACGTTTTTGAACACACATGAACAAGGAAGTA
CAGGACAATTGATTTTGAAGAGAATGTGGATTTTGATGTAATTGTTGGGATTCCATTTTTAATAAGGCAA
TAATATTAGGTATGTAGATATACTAGAAGTTCTCCTCGACCGGTCGATATGCGGTGTGAAATACCGCACA
GATGCGTAAGGAGAAAATACCGCATCAGGAAATTGTAAGCGTTAATATTTTGTTAAAATTCGCGTTAAAT
TTTTGTTAAATCAGCTCATTTTTTAACCAATAGGCCGAAATCGGCAAAATCCCTTATAAATCAAAAGAAT
AGACCGAGATAGGGT
[37 nt withheld, positions 11916-11952]
AAAGAACGTGGACTCCAACGTCAAAGG
[49 nt withheld, positions 11980-12028]
T
[91 nt withheld, positions 12030-12120]
G
[124 nt withheld, positions 12122-12245]
CCATTCGCCATTCAGGCTGCGCAACTGTTGGGAAGGGCGATCGGTGCGGGCCTCTTCGCTATTACGCCAG
CTGGCGAAAGGGGGATGTGCTGCAAGGCGATTAAGTTGGGTAACGCCAGGGTTTTCCCAGTCACGACGTT
Features (pLannotate 1.2.2; 26 found; start..end, strand, type, name):
     27..45      +  promoter       T7 promoter: promoter for bacteriophage T7 RNA polymerase
     54..107     -  misc_feature   MCS (fragment): pBluescript multiple cloning site
    132..798     +  promoter       GAP promoter: S. cerevisiae TDH3; promoter for glyceraldehyde-3-phosphate dehydrogenase
    833..4936    +  CDS            cas9: CAS9_STRP1 - Also known as csn1 From Streptococcus pyogenes serotype M1.
   4994..5181    +  terminator     ADH1 terminator: S. cerevisiae ADH1; transcription terminator for the S. cerevisiae alcohol dehydrogenase 1 (ADH1) gene
   5299..5318    -  terminator     SUP4 terminator: transcription terminator for the S. cerevisiae SUP4 tRNA gene
   5323..5397    -  misc_RNA       gRNA scaffold: guide RNA scaffold for the Streptococcus pyogenes CRISPR/Cas9 system
   5418..5686    -  promoter       SNR52 promoter: promoter for the S. cerevisiae small nucleolar RNA gene SNR52
   5717..5735    -  promoter       T3 promoter: promoter for bacteriophage T3 RNA polymerase
   5778..5800    -  protein_bind   lac operator (fragment): The lac repressor binds to the lac operator to inhibit transcription in E. coli. This inhibition can be relieved by adding lactose or isopropyl-β-D-thiogalactopyranoside (IPTG). lac repressor encoded by lacI
   5804..5834    -  promoter       lac promoter: promoter for the E. coli lac operon
   5849..5870    -  protein_bind   CAP binding site: CAP binding activates transcription in the presence of cAMP. E. coli catabolite activator protein
   5883..5975    -  CDS            lacI (fragment): lac repressor; lacI; The lac repressor binds to the lac operator to inhibit transcription in E. coli. This inhibition can be relieved by adding lactose or isopropyl-β-D-thiogalactopyranoside (IPTG).
   6158..6746    -  rep_origin     ori: high-copy-number ColE1/pMB1/pBR322/pUC origin of replication
   6917..7777    -  CDS            AmpR: β-lactamase; bla; confers resistance to ampicillin, carbenicillin, and related antibiotics
   7778..7882    -  promoter       AmpR promoter: bla
   7909..9255    -  rep_origin     2μ ori: yeast 2μ plasmid origin of replication
   9323..9358    +  CDS            rop (fragment): Rop protein, which maintains plasmids at low copy number; rop
   9460..9510    +  misc_feature   bom (fragment): basis of mobility region from pBR322
   9509..9625    +  CDS            NFS1 (fragment): NFS1_YEAST - Also known as SPL1 From Saccharomyces cerevisiae (strain ATCC 204508 / S288c) (Baker's yeast).
   9990..11081   -  CDS            LEU2: LEU3_YEAST - Experimental evidence at protein level: Swiss-Prot protein existence level 1. Catalyzes the oxidation of 3-carboxy-2-hydroxy-4- methylpentanoate (3-isopropylmalate) to 3-carboxy-4-methyl-2- oxopentanoate. The product decarboxylates to 4-methyl-2 oxopentanoate. From Saccharomyces cerevisiae (strain ATCC 204508 / S288c) (Baker's yeast).
  11082..11489   -  promoter       LEU2 promoter: S. cerevisiae LEU2
  11629..11706   -  CDS            YO192_YEAST (fragment): Experimental evidence at protein level: Swiss-Prot protein existence level 1. From Saccharomyces cerevisiae (strain ATCC 204508 / S288c) (Baker's yeast).
  11737..11789   +  misc_feature   bom (fragment): basis of mobility region from pBR322
  11817..12245   -  rep_origin     f1 ori (sequence partly withheld): f1 bacteriophage origin of replication; arrow indicates direction of (+) strand synthesis
  12249..19      -  CDS            lacZα (fragment) (across the origin): LacZα fragment of β-galactosidase; lacZ fragment
