[The description below was written by a language model from this plasmid's Addgene catalogue record and pLannotate feature annotations shown in this document.]
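Description:
pML107-VRG4 is a yeast CRISPR/Cas9 plasmid built on the pML107 backbone, an all-in-one E. coli–S. cerevisiae shuttle vector of about 12.4 kb that carries both the nuclease and a guide RNA cassette. In bacteria it replicates from a high-copy ColE1/pUC-type origin and is selected through the β-lactamase (AmpR) gene. In budding yeast it is maintained as a multicopy episome through the 2μ origin and is selected by leucine prototrophy, conferred by LEU2 under its own promoter. An f1 origin, T7 and T3 promoters, lac promoter/operator elements and lacZα fragments are remnants of the pBluescript-style scaffold. Several short annotated fragments (rop, bom, NFS1 and another yeast ORF) appear to be carry-over sequence flanking the marker rather than functional parts.

The payload consists of two expression units. Streptococcus pyogenes Cas9 is driven by the strong constitutive TDH3 (GAP) promoter and terminated by the ADH1 terminator. On the opposite strand, the RNA polymerase III SNR52 promoter transcribes a single guide RNA made of a 20-nucleotide spacer fused to the standard S. pyogenes gRNA scaffold and ended by the SUP4 tRNA terminator. The spacer was introduced as a short oligonucleotide insert between the backbone's SwaI and BclI sites, both of which were destroyed during cloning. It directs Cas9 to the S. cerevisiae VRG4 gene (YGL225W).

Transforming yeast with this plasmid produces a targeted double-strand break at VRG4, which can be used for genome editing at that locus. The record states only that the plasmid expresses Cas9 and the VRG4-targeting guide. It does not describe any repair template or the specific edit intended.
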