Addgene plasmid #232899: pML107-VRG4
Purpose: Plasmid expressing Cas9 and gRNA TCGCATAGCCCAGTATACGT which targets the VRG4 gene.
Depositing lab: Jolanda Van Leeuwen. Depositing organization: University of Massachusetts, Worcester. Publication: The modifiers that cause changes in gene essentiality. Batte A, Bosch-Guiteras N, Pons C, Ota M, Lopes M, Sharma S, Tellini N, Paltenghi C, Conti M, Kan KT, Ho UL, Wiederkehr M, Barraud J, Ashe M, Aloy P, Liti G, Chabes A, Parts L, van Leeuwen J. Cell Syst. 2026 Mar 2:101515. doi: 10.1016/j.cels.2025.101515. PubMed 41775267.
Backbone
  Vector backbone: pML107
  Backbone manufacturer: Laughery et al, 2015, Yeast
  Backbone size w/o insert (bp): 12367
  Vector type: Yeast Expression, CRISPR
  Selectable markers: LEU2
Growth in bacteria
  Bacterial resistance: Ampicillin, 100 μg/mL
  Growth temperature: 37°C
  Growth strain: DH5alpha
  Copy number: High Copy
Gene/Insert
  Gene/Insert name: VRG4 gRNA (alt name: YGL225W)
  gRNA/shRNA sequence: TCGCATAGCCCAGTATACGT
  Species: S. cerevisiae (budding yeast)
  Insert size (bp): 33
  Entrez Gene: VRG4 (a.k.a. YGL225W, GOG5, LDB3, VAN2, VIG4)
  Promoter: snR52
  Cloning method: Restriction Enzyme; 5′ cloning site SwaI (destroyed during cloning); 3′ cloning site BclI (destroyed during cloning)
Terms and licenses: Academic/Nonprofit Terms; Industry Terms: Not Available to Industry
How to cite: pML107-VRG4 was a gift from Jolanda Van Leeuwen (Addgene plasmid # 232899 ; http://n2t.net/addgene:232899 ; RRID:Addgene_232899)
